Addgene plasmid #245629: pICSL12009A
Purpose: Level 0 Golden Gate part Ubiquitin (ZmUbi) promoter, GGAG - AATG
Depositing lab: Mark Youles. Depositing organization: Sainsbury Laboratory, Norwich.
Backbone
  Vector backbone: pICH41295
  Backbone size w/o insert (bp): 2249
  Vector type: Synthetic Biology
Growth in bacteria
  Bacterial resistance: Spectinomycin, 50 μg/mL
  Growth temperature: 37°C
  Growth strain: DH5alpha
  Copy number: High Copy
Gene/Insert
  Gene/Insert name: Ubiquitin (ZmUbi) promoter
  Species: Zea mays
  Insert size (bp): 1992
  Mutation: BsaI/BpiI sites removed by point-mutation
  Cloning method: Restriction Enzyme; 5′ cloning site BsaI (destroyed during cloning); 3′ cloning site BsaI (destroyed during cloning)
  Sequencing primers: 5′ TCACATGTTCTTTCCTGCG; 3′ GTCTCATGAGCGGATACATATTTGAATG
Terms and licenses: Academic/Nonprofit Terms; Industry Terms: Not Available to Industry
Depositor comments: Level 0 promoter + 5' untranslated region module used for GoldenGate assemblies using the MoClo overhang syntax
How to cite: pICSL12009A was a gift from Mark Youles (Addgene plasmid # 245629 ; http://n2t.net/addgene:245629 ; RRID:Addgene_245629)
