[The description below was written by a language model from this plasmid's Addgene catalogue record and pLannotate feature annotations shown in this document.]
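Description:
pICSL12009A is a Level 0 Golden Gate (MoClo) part plasmid carrying the maize (Zea mays) polyubiquitin promoter, ZmUbi, as a standardised promoter plus 5′ untranslated region module. It is built in the pICH41295 Level 0 acceptor backbone and classed as a synthetic biology vector. It is not an expression construct in its own right, but a storage and donor plasmid for a single DNA part. It is propagated in E. coli from a high-copy ColE1/pUC-type origin and selected with spectinomycin through the aadA adenylyltransferase gene, which lies downstream of an annotated AmpR (bla) promoter. The short lacI, integrase and gentamicin acetyltransferase fragments picked up by the automated annotation appear to be backbone remnants flanking the cloning site and the resistance cassette, not functional genes.

The insert of about 2 kb spans nearly half of the 4.2 kb plasmid and is annotated as the Ubi promoter. Internal BsaI and BpiI recognition sites have been removed by point mutation ("domestication"), so the part stays intact during Type IIS restriction-ligation reactions. The part is defined by the fusion overhangs GGAG at the 5′ end and AATG at the 3′ end. In the MoClo syntax these mark a promoter plus 5′ UTR unit that ends at the start codon, so it can be joined directly to a coding sequence part. The record lists the BsaI sites used for cloning as destroyed. The module is intended for one-pot assembly with coding sequence and terminator parts into Level 1 transcription units. The ZmUbi promoter is widely used for strong constitutive transgene expression in monocot plants such as cereals.
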