Features (pLannotate 1.2.2; 7 found; start..end, strand, type, name):
      1..589     +  rep_origin     ori: high-copy-number ColE1/pMB1/pBR322/pUC origin of replication
    772..821     +  CDS            lacI (fragment): lac repressor; lacI; The lac repressor binds to the lac operator to inhibit transcription in E. coli. This inhibition can be relieved by adding lactose or isopropyl-β-D-thiogalactopyranoside (IPTG).
    841..2827    +  promoter       Ubi promoter: maize polyubiquitin gene promoter
   2954..3058    +  promoter       AmpR promoter: bla
   3049..3129    -  CDS            int (fragment): INT2_ECOLX - Protein inferred from homology: Swiss-Prot protein existence level 3. Putative integrase believed to be involved in the insertion of antibiotic resistance genes into plasmids and transposons. From Escherichia coli.
   3217..3273    +  CDS            GmR (fragment): gentamycin acetyltransferase; aacC1; confers resistance to gentamycin
   3280..4068    +  CDS            aadA: S3AD_ECOLX - Experimental evidence at protein level: Swiss-Prot protein existence level 1. Mediates bacterial resistance to the antibiotics streptomycin and spectinomycin. From Escherichia coli.
>Addgene plasmid #245629 | pICSL12009A | addgene full sequence | sequence record 495459 | Addgene NGS Result
TTGAGATCCTTTTTTTCTGCGCGTAATCTGCTGCTTGCAAACAAAAAAACCACCGCTACCAGCGGTGGTT
TGTTTGCCGGATCAAGAGCTACCAACTCTTTTTCCGAAGGTAACTGGCTTCAGCAGAGCGCAGATACCAA
ATACTGTTCTTCTAGTGTAGCCGTAGTTAGGCCACCACTTCAAGAACTCTGTAGCACCGCCTACATACCT
CGCTCTGCTAATCCTGTTACCAGTGGCTGCTGCCAGTGGCGATAAGTCGTGTCTTACCGGGTTGGACTCA
AGACGATAGTTACCGGATAAGGCGCAGCGGTCGGGCTGAACGGGGGGTTCGTGCACACAGCCCAGCTTGG
AGCGAACGACCTACACCGAACTGAGATACCTACAGCGTGAGCTATGAGAAAGCGCCACGCTTCCCGAAGG
GAGAAAGGCGGACAGGTATCCGGTAAGCGGCAGGGTCGGAACAGGAGAGCGCACGAGGGAGCTTCCAGGG
GGAAACGCCTGGTATCTTTATAGTCCTGTCGGGTTTCGCCACCTCTGACTTGAGCGTCGATTTTTGTGAT
GCTCGTCAGGGGGGCGGAGCCTATGGAAAAACGCCAGCAACGCGGCCTTTTTACGGTTCCTGGCCTTTTG
CTGGCCTTTTGCTCACATGTTCTTTCCTGCGTTATCCCCTGATTCTGTGGATAACCGTATTACCGCCTTT
GAGTGAGCTGATACCGCTCGCCGCAGCCGAACGACCGAGCGCAGCGAGTCAGTGAGCGAGGAAGCGGAAG
AGCGCCCAATACGCAAACCGCCTCTCCCCGCGCGTTGGCCGATTCATTAATCACTCTGTGGTCTCAGGAG
GTGCAGCGTGACCCGGTCGTGCCCCTCTCTAGAGATAATGAGCATTGCATGTCTAAGTTATAAAAAATTA
CCACATATTTTTTTTGTCACACTTGTTTGAAGTGCAGTTTATCTATCTTTATACATATATTTAAACTTTA
CTCTACGAATAATATAATCTATAGTACTACAATAATATCAGTGTTTTAGAGAATCATATAAATGAACAGT
TAGACATGGTCTAAAGGACAATTGAGTATTTTGACAACAGGACTCTACAGTTTTATCTTTTTAGTGTGCA
TGTGTTCTCCTTTTTTTTTGCAAATAGCTTCACCTATATAATACTTCATCCATTTTATTAGTACATCCAT
TTAGGGTTTAGGGTTAATGGTTTTTATAGACTAATTTTTTTAGTACATCTATTTTATTCTATTTTAGCCT
CTAAATTAAGAAAACTAAAACTCTATTTTAGTTTTTTTATTTAATAATTTAGATATAAAATAGAATAAAA
TAAAGTGACTAAAAATTAAACAAATACCCTTTAAGAAATTAAAAAAACTAAGGAAACATTTTTCTTGTTT
CGAGTAGATAATGCCAGCCTGTTAAACGCCGTCGACGAGTCTAACGGACACCAACCAGCGAACCAGCAGC
GTCGCGTCGGGCCAAGCGAAGCAGACGGCACGGCATCTCTGTCGCTGCCTCTGGACCCCTCTCGAGAGTT
CCGCTCCACCGTTGGACTTGCTCCGCTGTCGGCATCCAGAAATTGCGTGGCGGAGCGGCAGACGTGAGCC
GGCACGGCAGGCGGCCTCCTCCTCCTCTCACGGCACGGCAGCTACGGGGGATTCCTTTCCCACCGCTCCT
TCGCTTTCCCTTCCTCGCCCGCCGTAATAAATAGACACCCCCTCCACACCCTCTTTCCCCAACCTCGTGT
TGTTCGGAGCGCACACACACACAACCAGATCTCCCCCAAATCCACCCGTCGGCACCTCCGCTTCAAGGTA
CGCCGCTCGTCCTCCCCCCCCCCCCCTCTCTACCTTCTCTAGATCGGCGTTCCGGTCCATGGTTAGGGCC
CGGTAGTTCTACTTCTGTTCATGTTTGTGTTAGATCCGTGTTTGTGTTAGATCCGTGCTGCTAGCGTTCG
TACACGGATGCGACCTGTACGTCAGACACGTTCTGATTGCTAACTTGCCAGTGTTTCTCTTTGGGGAATC
CTGGGATGGCTCTAGCCGTTCCGCAGACGGGATCGATTTCATGATTTTTTTTGTTTCGTTGCATAGGGTT
TGGTTTGCCCTTTTCCTTTATTTCAATATATGCCGTGCACTTGTTTGTCGGGTCATCTTTTCATGCTTTT
TTTTGTCTTGGTTGTGATGATGTGGTCTGGTTGGGCGGTCGTTCTAGATCGGAGTAGAATTCTGTTTCAA
ACTACCTGGTGGATTTATTAATTTTGGATCTGTATGTGTGTGCCATACATATTCATAGTTACGAATTGAA
GATGATGGATGGAAATATCGATCTAGGATAGGTATACATGTTGATGCGGGTTTTACTGATGCATATACAG
AGATGCTTTTTGTTCGCTTGGTTGTGATGATGTGGTGTGGTTGGGCGGTCGTTCATTCGTTCTAGATCGG
AGTAGAATACTGTTTCAAACTACCTGGTGTATTTATTAATTTTGGAACTGTATGTGTGTGTCATACATCT
TCATAGTTACGAGTTTAAGATGGATGGAAATATCGATCTAGGATAGGTATACATGTTGATGTGGGTTTTA
CTGATGCATATACATGATGGCATATGCAGCATCTATTCATATGCTCTAACCTTGAGTACCTATCTATTAT
AATAAACAAGTATGTTTTATAATTATTTTGATCTTGATATACTTGGATGATGGCATATGCAGCAGCTATA
TGTGGATTTTTTTAGCCCTGCCTTCATACGCTATTTATTTGCTTGGTACTGTTTCTTTTGTCGATGCTCA
CCCTGTTGTTTGGTGTTACTTCTGCAGGAATGTGAGACCACGAAGTGGCTCTTCAGTGGACGAAAGGGCC
TCGTGATACGCCTATTTTTATAGGTTAATGTCATGATAATAATGGTTTCTTAGACGTCAGGTGGCACTTT
TCGGGGAAATGTGCGCGGAACCCCTATTTGTTTATTTTTCTAAATACATTCAAATATGTATCCGCTCATG
AGACAATAACCCTGATAAATGCTTCAATAATATTGAAAAAGGAAGAGTATGCGCTCACGCAACTGGTCCA
GAACCTTGACCGAACGCAGCGGTGGTAACGGCGCAGTGGCGGTTTTCATGGCTTGTTATGACTGTTTTTT
TTTGGGGTACAGTCTATGCCTCGGGCATCCAAGCAGCAAGCGCGTTACGCCGTGGGTCGATGTTTGATGT
TATGGAGCAGCAACGATGTTACGCAGCAGGGCAGTCGCCCTAAAACAAAGTTAAACATCATGAGGGAAGC
GGTGATCGCCGAAGTATCGACTCAACTATCAGAGGTAGTTGGCGTCATCGAGCGCCATCTCGAACCGACG
TTGCTGGCCGTACATTTGTACGGCTCCGCAGTGGATGGCGGCCTGAAGCCACACAGCGATATTGATTTGC
TGGTTACGGTGACCGTAAGGCTTGATGAAACAACGCGGCGAGCTTTGATCAACGACCTTTTGGAAACTTC
GGCTTCCCCTGGAGAGAGCGAGATTCTCCGCGCTGTAGAAGTCACCATTGTTGTGCACGACGACATCATT
CCGTGGCGTTATCCAGCTAAGCGCGAACTGCAATTTGGAGAATGGCAGCGCAATGACATTCTTGCAGGTA
TCTTCGAGCCAGCCACGATCGACATTGATCTGGCTATCTTGCTGACAAAAGCAAGAGAACATAGCGTTGC
CTTGGTAGGTCCAGCGGCGGAGGAACTCTTTGATCCGGTTCCTGAACAGGATCTATTTGAGGCGCTAAAT
GAAACCTTAACGCTATGGAACTCGCCGCCCGACTGGGCTGGCGATGAGCGAAATGTAGTGCTTACGTTGT
CCCGCATTTGGTACAGCGCAGTAACCGGCAAAATCGCGCCGAAGGATGTCGCTGCCGACTGGGCAATGGA
GCGCCTGCCGGCCCAGTATCAGCCCGTCATACTTGAAGCTAGACAGGCTTATCTTGGACAAGAAGAAGAT
CGCTTGGCCTCGCGCGCAGATCAGTTGGAAGAATTTGTCCATTACGTAAAAGGCGAGATCACCAAGGTAG
TCGGCAAATAACTGTCAGACCAAGTTTACTCATATATACTTTAGATTGATTTAAAACTTCATTTTTAATT
TAAAAGGATCTAGGTGAAGATCCTTTTTGATAATCTCATGACCAAAATCCCTTAACGTGAGTTTTCGTTC
CACTGAGCGTCAGACCCCGTAGAAAAGATCAAAGGATCTTC
